>Addgene plasmid #143494 | TFORF1379 | addgene full sequence | sequence record 400415 | Addgene NGS Result
TTAATGTAGTCTTATGCAATACTCTTGTAGTCTTGCAACATGGTAACGATGAGTTAGCAACATGCCTTAC
AAGGAGAGAAAAAGCACCGTGCATGCCGATTGGTGGAAGTAAGGTGGTACGATCGTGCCTTATTAGGAAG
GCAACAGACGGGTCTGACATGGATTGGACGAACCACTGAATTGCCGCATTGCAGAGATATTGTATTTAAG
TGCCTAGCTCGATACATAAACGGGTCTCTCTGGTTAGACCAGATCTGAGCCTGGGAGCTCTCTGGCTAAC
TAGGGAACCCACTGCTTAAGCCTCAATAAAGCTTGCCTTGAGTGCTTCAAGTAGTGTGTGCCCGTCTGTT
GTGTGACTCTGGTAACTAGAGATCCCTCAGACCCTTTTAGTCAGTGTGGAAAATCTCTAGCAGTGGCGCC
CGAACAGGGACTTGAAAGCGAAAGGGAAACCAGAGGAGCTCTCTCGACGCAGGACTCGGCTTGCTGAAGC
GCGCACGGCAAGAGGCGAGGGGCGGCGACTGGTGAGTACGCCAAAAATTTTGACTAGCGGAGGCTAGAAG
GAGAGAGATGGGTGCGAGAGCGTCAGTATTAAGCGGGGGAGAATTAGATCGCGATGGGAAAAAATTCGGT
TAAGGCCAGGGGGAAAGAAAAAATATAAATTAAAACATATAGTATGGGCAAGCAGGGAGCTAGAACGATT
CGCAGTTAATCCTGGCCTGTTAGAAACATCAGAAGGCTGTAGACAAATACTGGGACAGCTACAACCATCC
CTTCAGACAGGATCAGAAGAACTTAGATCATTATATAATACAGTAGCAACCCTCTATTGTGTGCATCAAA
GGATAGAGATAAAAGACACCAAGGAAGCTTTAGACAAGATAGAGGAAGAGCAAAACAAAAGTAAGACCAC
CGCACAGCAAGCGGCCGCTGATCTTCAGACCTGGAGGAGGAGATATGAGGGACAATTGGAGAAGTGAATT
ATATAAATATAAAGTAGTAAAAATTGAACCATTAGGAGTAGCACCCACCAAGGCAAAGAGAAGAGTGGTG
CAGAGAGAAAAAAGAGCAGTGGGAATAGGAGCTTTGTTCCTTGGGTTCTTGGGAGCAGCAGGAAGCACTA
TGGGCGCAGCGTCAATGACGCTGACGGTACAGGCCAGACAATTATTGTCTGGTATAGTGCAGCAGCAGAA
CAATTTGCTGAGGGCTATTGAGGCGCAACAGCATCTGTTGCAACTCACAGTCTGGGGCATCAAGCAGCTC
CAGGCAAGAATCCTGGCTGTGGAAAGATACCTAAAGGATCAACAGCTCCTGGGGATTTGGGGTTGCTCTG
GAAAACTCATTTGCACCACTGCTGTGCCTTGGAATGCTAGTTGGAGTAATAAATCTCTGGAACAGATTTG
GAATCACACGACCTGGATGGAGTGGGACAGAGAAATTAACAATTACACAAGCTTAATACACTCCTTAATT
GAAGAATCGCAAAACCAGCAAGAAAAGAATGAACAAGAATTATTGGAATTAGATAAATGGGCAAGTTTGT
GGAATTGGTTTAACATAACAAATTGGCTGTGGTATATAAAATTATTCATAATGATAGTAGGAGGCTTGGT
AGGTTTAAGAATAGTTTTTGCTGTACTTTCTATAGTGAATAGAGTTAGGCAGGGATATTCACCATTATCG
TTTCAGACCCACCTCCCAACCCCGAGGGGACCCATGCATTGCATCTCAATTAGTCAGCAACCAGGTGTGG
AAAGTCCCCAGGCTCCCCAGCAGGCAGAAGTATGCAAAGCATGCGTCTCAATTAGTCAGCAACCATAGTC
CCGCCCCTAACTCCGCCCATCCCGCCCCTAACTCCGCCCAGTTCCGCCCATTCTCCGCCCCATGGCTGAC
TAATTTTTTTTATTTATGCAGAGGCCGAGGCCGCCTCGGCCTCTGAGCTATTCCAGAAGTAGTGAGGAGG
CTTTTTTGGAGGCCTAGGCTTTTGCAAAAAGCTTTCTAGAGGTACCACCGGAGCTTACCATGACCGAGTA
CAAGCCCACGGTGCGCCTCGCCACCCGCGACGACGTCCCCAGGGCCGTACGCACCCTCGCCGCCGCGTTC
GCCGACTACCCCGCCACGCGCCACACCGTCGATCCGGACCGCCACATCGAGCGGGTCACCGAGCTGCAAG
AACTCTTCCTCACGCGCGTCGGGCTCGACATCGGCAAGGTGTGGGTCGCGGACGACGGCGCCGCCGTGGC
GGTCTGGACCACGCCGGAGAGCGTCGAAGCGGGGGCGGTGTTCGCCGAGATCGGCCCGCGCATGGCCGAG
TTGAGCGGTTCCCGGCTGGCCGCGCAGCAACAGATGGAAGGCCTCCTGGCGCCGCACCGGCCCAAGGAGC
CCGCGTGGTTCCTGGCCACCGTCGGCGTCTCGCCCGACCACCAGGGCAAGGGTCTGGGCAGCGCCGTCGT
GCTCCCCGGAGTGGAGGCGGCCGAGCGCGCCGGGGTGCCCGCCTTCCTGGAGACCTCCGCGCCCCGCAAC
CTCCCCTTCTACGAGCGGCTCGGCTTCACCGTCACCGCCGACGTCGAGGTGCCCGAAGGACCGCGCACCT
GGTGCATGACCCGCAAGCCCGGTGCCAGTTAACGAATTCTAGATCTTGAGACAAATGGCAGTATTCATCC
ACAATTTTAAAAGAAAAGGGGGGATTGGGGGGTACAGTGCAGGGGAAAGAATAGTAGACATAATAGCAAC
AGACATACAAACTAAAGAATTACAAAAACAAATTACAAAAATTCAAAATTTTCGGGTTTATTACAGGGAC
AGCAGAGATCCACTTTGGCGCCGGCTCGAGGCCTGCAGGTGCAAAGATGGATAAAGTTTTAAACAGAGAG
GAATCTTTGCAGCTAATGGACCTTCTAGGTCTTGAAAGGAGTGGGAATTGGCTCCGGTGCCCGTCAGTGG
GCAGAGCGCACATCGCCCACAGTCCCCGAGAAGTTGGGGGGAGGGGTCGGCAATTGAACCGGTGCCTAGA
GAAGGTGGCGCGGGGTAAACTGGGAAAGTGATGTCGTGTACTGGCTCCGCCTTTTTCCCGAGGGTGGGGG
AGAACCGTATATAAGTGCAGTAGTCGCCGTGAACGTTCTTTTTCGCAACGGGTTTGCCGCCAGAACACAG
GTAAGTGCCGTGTGTGGTTCCCGCGGGCCTGGCCTCTTTACGGGTTATGGCCCTTGCGTGCCTTGAATTA
CTTCCACCTGGCTGCAGTACGTGATTCTTGATCCCGAGCTTCGGGTTGGAAGTGGGTGGGAGAGTTCGAG
GCCTTGCGCTTAAGGAGCCCCTTCGCCTCGTGCTTGAGTTGAGGCCTGGCCTGGGCGCTGGGGCCGCCGC
GTGCGAATCTGGTGGCACCTTCGCGCCTGTCTCGCTGCTTTCGATAAGTCTCTAGCCATTTAAAATTTTT
GATGACCTGCTGCGACGCTTTTTTTCTGGCAAGATAGTCTTGTAAATGCGGGCCAAGATCTGCACACTGG
TATTTCGGTTTTTGGGGCCGCGGGCGGCGACGGGGCCCGTGCGTCCCAGCGCACATGTTCGGCGAGGCGG
GGCCTGCGAGCGCGGCCACCGAGAATCGGACGGGGGTAGTCTCAAGCTGGCCGGCCTGCTCTGGTGCCTG
GCCTCGCGCCGCCGTGTATCGCCCCGCCCTGGGCGGCAAGGCTGGCCCGGTCGGCACCAGTTGCGTGAGC
GGAAAGATGGCCGCTTCCCGGCCCTGCTGCAGGGAGCTCAAAATGGAGGACGCGGCGCTCGGGAGAGCGG
GCGGGTGAGTCACCCACACAAAGGAAAAGGGCCTTTCCGTCCTCAGCCGTCGCTTCATGTGACTCCACGG
AGTACCGGGCGCCGTCCAGGCACCTCGATTAGTTCTCGAGCTTTTGGAGTACGTCGTCTTTAGGTTGGGG
GGAGGGGTTTTATGCGATGGAGTTTCCCCACACTGAGTGGGTGGAGACTGAAGTTAGGCCAGCTTGGCAC
TTGATGTAATTCTCCTTGGAATTTGCCCTTTTTGAGTTTGGATCTTGGTTCATTCTCAAGCCTCAGACAG
TGGTTCAAAGTTTTTTTCTTCCATTTCAGGTGTCGTGAGGCTAGCACCGCCACCATGAACACATTTCAGG
CATCAGTGTCATTCCAGGACGTGACTGTGGAATTCAGCCAGGAGGAGTGGCAGCACATGGGCCCTGTTGA
GAGGACCCTGTACAGAGATGTGATGCTGGAGAACTACAGCCACCTCGTCTCAGTGGGCTACTGCTTTACA
AAACCAGAACTGATCTTCACATTGGAACAAGGAGAAGATCCATGGTTATTAGAGAAAGAGAAAGGATTTC
TAAGCAGGAACTCCCCAGAAGACTCCCAACCTGATGAAATCTCAGAGAAGAGCCCAGAAAATCAAGGCAA
ACATTTGTTGCAAGTTTTATTCACCAATAAATTATTGACTACAGAGCAAGAAATTTCAGGAAAACCACAT
AATCGAGACATAAACATTTTTCGTGCAAGAATGATGCCTTGTAAATGTGACATTGCGGGGTCTGCTTGCC
AGGGGCTCAGCCTGATGGCCCCACACTGTCAGTATTCAAAAGAAAAGGCTCATGAGCGTAATGTTTGTGA
CAAATGGCTCATCAGTATTAAGGATGGCAGAACTAACACTCAAGAGAAATCTTTCGCTTATAGTAAAATT
GTGAAAACCCTCCATCATAAGGAGGAAGTTATTCAACATCAGACAATTCAGACTCTGGGGCAAGATTTTG
AATATAATGAAAGTAGAAAAGCTTTTCTTGAAAAGGCTGCCCTTGTTACATCTAACAGTACCCACCCAAA
AGGAAAATCTTACAATTTCAATAAATTTGGGGAAAACAAATATGATAAATCAACCTTTATTATTCCTCAG
AACATGAATCCAGAGAAGAGTCACTATGAGTTTAATGATACTGGAAATTGTTTCTGTAGAATCACTCACA
AAACTCTCACAGGAGGGAAATCCTTCAGCCAAAAGTCACACATTAGAGAACATCATAGAGTTCATATAGG
GGTGAAACCCTTTGAATATGGAAAAAGTTTCAACCGTAATTCAACCCTCCCAGTGCATCAGAGAACTCAT
GCAACAGATAAATACTCTGATTATCACCCATGTACAGAGACATTCAGCTACCAGTCAACTTTCAGTGTAC
ATCAGAAGGTTCACATAAGGGCAAAACCCTATGAGTATAATGAATGTGGGAAATCCTGCTCTATGAATTC
ACACTTGATTTGGCCTCAGAAAAGTCACACAGGGGAGAAACCCTATGAATGTCCTGAGTGCGGGAAAGCC
TTCAGTGAGAAGTCACGCCTAAGAAAACATCAGAGAACTCACACGGGAGAGAAACCATACAAATGTGATG
GATGTGATAAAGCTTTCAGTGCAAAGTCAGGCCTAAGAATACACCAGAGAACCCACACAGGGGAGAAACC
ATTCGAATGTCATGAATGTGGGAAATCTTTTAACTATAAGTCAATCCTCATAGTGCATCAGAGAACTCAC
ACAGGGGAGAAACCTTTTGAATGTAATGAATGCGGGAAATCTTTCAGCCATATGTCAGGCCTAAGGAATC
ACCGAAGAACTCACACAGGGGAAAGACCATATAAATGTGATGAATGTGGGAAAGCTTTCAAACTGAAGTC
AGGCCTGAGGAAACATCATAGAACACACACAGGGGAGAAGCCCTACAAATGTAATCAGTGTGGAAAAGCT
TTCGGTCAGAAATCACAACTCAGAGGACATCATAGAATTCACACAGGGGAAAAACCCTATAAATGTAATC
ATTGTGGGGAAGCTTTCAGTCAGAAATCAAACCTCAGAGTACATCACAGAACTCATACTGGGGAGAAACC
CTATCAATGTGAGGAGTGTGGAAAAACATTCAGGCAGAAATCAAATCTCAGAGGGCATCAGAGAACTCAC
ACTGGGGAGAAGCCCTATGAATGTAATGAATGTGGAAAAGCTTTCAGTGAGAAGTCAGTCCTAAGAAAAC
ATCAGCGAACTCACACCGGGGAGAAACCATATAATTGTAATCAGTGTGGGGAAGCTTTCAGTCAGAAATC
CAATCTCAGAGTACATCAGAGAACTCACACAGGGGAGAAACCCTATAAATGTGATAAATGTGGGAGAACT
TTCAGTCAAAAATCAAGCCTTAGAGAACATCAGAAAGCCCACCCAGGGGATTAGTAATGAACTAGTCCGT
AACTTGAAAGTATTTCGATTTCTTGGCTTTATATATCTTGTGGAAAGGACGAGATACGCTCCGTTGCTCG
CTTATCACGCGTTAAGTCGACAATCAACCTCTGGATTACAAAATTTGTGAAAGATTGACTGGTATTCTTA
ACTATGTTGCTCCTTTTACGCTATGTGGATACGCTGCTTTAATGCCTTTGTATCATGCTATTGCTTCCCG
TATGGCTTTCATTTTCTCCTCCTTGTATAAATCCTGGTTGCTGTCTCTTTATGAGGAGTTGTGGCCCGTT
GTCAGGCAACGTGGCGTGGTGTGCACTGTGTTTGCTGACGCAACCCCCACTGGTTGGGGCATTGCCACCA
CCTGTCAGCTCCTTTCCGGGACTTTCGCTTTCCCCCTCCCTATTGCCACGGCGGAACTCATCGCCGCCTG
CCTTGCCCGCTGCTGGACAGGGGCTCGGCTGTTGGGCACTGACAATTCCGTGGTGTTGTCGGGGAAATCA
TCGTCCTTTCCTTGGCTGCTCGCCTGTGTTGCCACCTGGATTCTGCGCGGGACGTCCTTCTGCTACGTCC
CTTCGGCCCTCAATCCAGCGGACCTTCCTTCCCGCGGCCTGCTGCCGGCTCTGCGGCCTCTTCCGCGTCT
TCGCCTTCGCCCTCAGACGAGTCGGATCTCCCTTTGGGCCGCCTCCCCGCGTCGACTTTAAGACCAATGA
CTTACAAGGCAGCTGTAGATCTTAGCCACTTTTTAAAAGAAAAGGGGGGACTGGAAGGGCTAATTCACTC
CCAACGAAGACAAGATCTGCTTTTTGCTTGTACTGGGTCTCTCTGGTTAGACCAGATCTGAGCCTGGGAG
CTCTCTGGCTAACTAGGGAACCCACTGCTTAAGCCTCAATAAAGCTTGCCTTGAGTGCTTCAAGTAGTGT
GTGCCCGTCTGTTGTGTGACTCTGGTAACTAGAGATCCCTCAGACCCTTTTAGTCAGTGTGGAAAATCTC
TAGCAGTACGTATAGTAGTTCATGTCATCTTATTATTCAGTATTTATAACTTGCAAAGAAATGAATATCA
GAGAGTGAGAGGAACTTGTTTATTGCAGCTTATAATGGTTACAAATAAAGCAATAGCATCACAAATTTCA
CAAATAAAGCATTTTTTTCACTGCATTCTAGTTGTGGTTTGTCCAAACTCATCAATGTATCTTATCATGT
CTGGCTCTAGCTATCCCGCCCCTAACTCCGCCCATCCCGCCCCTAACTCCGCCCAGTTCCGCCCATTCTC
CGCCCCATGGCTGACTAATTTTTTTTATTTATGCAGAGGCCGAGGCCGCCTCGGCCTCTGAGCTATTCCA
GAAGTAGTGAGGAGGCTTTTTTGGAGGCCTAGGGACGTACCCAATTCGCCCTATAGTGAGTCGTATTACG
CGCGCTCACTGGCCGTCGTTTTACAACGTCGTGACTGGGAAAACCCTGGCGTTACCCAACTTAATCGCCT
TGCAGCACATCCCCCTTTCGCCAGCTGGCGTAATAGCGAAGAGGCCCGCACCGATCGCCCTTCCCAACAG
TTGCGCAGCCTGAATGGCGAATGGG
[124 nt withheld, positions 7796-7919]
C
[91 nt withheld, positions 7921-8011]
A
[49 nt withheld, positions 8013-8061]
CCTTTGACGTTGGAGTCCACGTTCTTT
[37 nt withheld, positions 8089-8125]
ACCCTATCTCGGTCTATTCTTTTGATTTATAAGGGATTTTGCCGATTTCGGCCTATTGGTTAAAAAATGA
GCTGATTTAACAAAAATTTAACGCGAATTTTAACAAAATATTAACGCTTACAATTTAGGTGGCACTTTTC
GGGGAAATGTGCGCGGAACCCCTATTTGTTTATTTTTCTAAATACATTCAAATATGTATCCGCTCATGAG
ACAATAACCCTGATAAATGCTTCAATAATATTGAAAAAGGAAGAGTATGAGTATTCAACATTTCCGTGTC
GCCCTTATTCCCTTTTTTGCGGCATTTTGCCTTCCTGTTTTTGCTCACCCAGAAACGCTGGTGAAAGTAA
AAGATGCTGAAGATCAGTTGGGTGCACGAGTGGGTTACATCGAACTGGATCTCAACAGCGGTAAGATCCT
TGAGAGTTTTCGCCCCGAAGAACGTTTTCCAATGATGAGCACTTTTAAAGTTCTGCTATGTGGCGCGGTA
TTATCCCGTATTGACGCCGGGCAAGAGCAACTCGGTCGCCGCATACACTATTCTCAGAATGACTTGGTTG
AGTACTCACCAGTCACAGAAAAGCATCTTACGGATGGCATGACAGTAAGAGAATTATGCAGTGCTGCCAT
AACCATGAGTGATAACACTGCGGCCAACTTACTTCTGACAACGATCGGAGGACCGAAGGAGCTAACCGCT
TTTTTGCACAACATGGGGGATCATGTAACTCGCCTTGATCGTTGGGAACCGGAGCTGAATGAAGCCATAC
CAAACGACGAGCGTGACACCACGATGCCTGTAGCAATGGCAACAACGTTGCGCAAACTATTAACTGGCGA
ACTACTTACTCTAGCTTCCCGGCAACAATTAATAGACTGGATGGAGGCGGATAAAGTTGCAGGACCACTT
CTGCGCTCGGCCCTTCCGGCTGGCTGGTTTATTGCTGATAAATCTGGAGCCGGTGAGCGTGGGTCTCGCG
GTATCATTGCAGCACTGGGGCCAGATGGTAAGCCCTCCCGTATCGTAGTTATCTACACGACGGGGAGTCA
GGCAACTATGGATGAACGAAATAGACAGATCGCTGAGATAGGTGCCTCACTGATTAAGCATTGGTAACTG
TCAGACCAAGTTTACTCATATATACTTTAGATTGATTTAAAACTTCATTTTTAATTTAAAAGGATCTAGG
TGAAGATCCTTTTTGATAATCTCATGACCAAAATCCCTTAACGTGAGTTTTCGTTCCACTGAGCGTCAGA
CCCCGTAGAAAAGATCAAAGGATCTTCTTGAGATCCTTTTTTTCTGCGCGTAATCTGCTGCTTGCAAACA
AAAAAACCACCGCTACCAGCGGTGGTTTGTTTGCCGGATCAAGAGCTACCAACTCTTTTTCCGAAGGTAA
CTGGCTTCAGCAGAGCGCAGATACCAAATACTGTTCTTCTAGTGTAGCCGTAGTTAGGCCACCACTTCAA
GAACTCTGTAGCACCGCCTACATACCTCGCTCTGCTAATCCTGTTACCAGTGGCTGCTGCCAGTGGCGAT
AAGTCGTGTCTTACCGGGTTGGACTCAAGACGATAGTTACCGGATAAGGCGCAGCGGTCGGGCTGAACGG
GGGGTTCGTGCACACAGCCCAGCTTGGAGCGAACGACCTACACCGAACTGAGATACCTACAGCGTGAGCT
ATGAGAAAGCGCCACGCTTCCCGAAGGGAGAAAGGCGGACAGGTATCCGGTAAGCGGCAGGGTCGGAACA
GGAGAGCGCACGAGGGAGCTTCCAGGGGGAAACGCCTGGTATCTTTATAGTCCTGTCGGGTTTCGCCACC
TCTGACTTGAGCGTCGATTTTTGTGATGCTCGTCAGGGGGGCGGAGCCTATGGAAAAACGCCAGCAACGC
GGCCTTTTTACGGTTCCTGGCCTTTTGCTGGCCTTTTGCTCACATGTTCTTTCCTGCGTTATCCCCTGAT
TCTGTGGATAACCGTATTACCGCCTTTGAGTGAGCTGATACCGCTCGCCGCAGCCGAACGACCGAGCGCA
GCGAGTCAGTGAGCGAGGAAGCGGAAGAGCGCCCAATACGCAAACCGCCTCTCCCCGCGCGTTGGCCGAT
TCATTAATGCAGCTGGCACGACAGGTTTCCCGACTGGAAAGCGGGCAGTGAGCGCAACGCAATTAATGTG
AGTTAGCTCACTCATTAGGCACCCCAGGCTTTACACTTTATGCTTCCGGCTCGTATGTTGTGTGGAATTG
TGAGCGGATAACAATTTCACACAGGAAACAGCTATGACCATGATTACGCCAAGCGCGCAATTAACCCTCA
CTAAAGGGAACAAAAGCTGGAGCTGCAAGC
Features (pLannotate 1.2.2; 31 found; start..end, strand, type, name):
      5..231     +  promoter       RSV promoter: Rous sarcoma virus enhancer/promoter
    232..412     +  LTR            5' LTR (truncated): truncated 5' long terminal repeat (LTR) from HIV-1
    459..584     +  misc_feature   HIV-1 Ψ: packaging signal of human immunodeficiency virus type 1
    568..931     +  CDS            HIV-1 gag (fragment): gag protein from human immunodeficiency virus 1; gag
   1077..1310    +  misc_feature   RRE: The Rev response element (RRE) of HIV-1 allows for Rev-dependent mRNA export from the nucleus to the cytoplasm.
   1687..1713    +  CDS            Rev (fragment): human immunodeficiency virus 1 (HIV-1) Rev protein; rev; enhances nuclear export of unspliced and incompletely spliced viral mRNAs
   1720..1743    +  promoter       SV40 promoter (fragment): SV40 early promoter
   1744..1815    +  promoter       SV40 promoter (fragment): SV40 enhancer and early promoter
   1839..1974    +  rep_origin     SV40 ori: SV40 origin of replication
   2020..2616    +  CDS            PuroR (fragment): puromycin N-acetyltransferase; pac from Streptomyces; confers resistance to puromycin
   2665..2782    +  misc_feature   cPPT/CTS: central polypurine tract and central termination sequence of HIV-1
   2847..2913    +  CDS            small t antigen (fragment): SV40 (simian virus 40) small t antigen
   2920..4098    +  promoter       EF-1α promoter: strong constitutive promoter for human elongation factor EF-1α
   4115..5161    +  CDS            ZNF782 (fragment): ZN782_HUMAN - Experimental evidence at transcript level: Swiss-Prot protein existence level 2. May be involved in transcriptional regulation. From Homo sapiens (Human).
   6227..6280    +  promoter       U6 promoter (fragment): RNA polymerase III promoter for human U6 snRNA
   6322..6910    +  misc_feature   WPRE: woodchuck hepatitis virus posttranscriptional regulatory element
   6961..6980    +  misc_feature   cPPT/CTS (fragment): central polypurine tract and central termination sequence of HIV-1
   6982..7215    +  LTR            3' LTR (ΔU3): self-inactivating 3' long terminal repeat (LTR) from HIV-1
   7293..7414    +  polyA_signal   SV40 poly(A) signal: SV40 polyadenylation signal
   7454..7589    +  rep_origin     SV40 ori: SV40 origin of replication
   7610..7628    -  promoter       T7 promoter: promoter for bacteriophage T7 RNA polymerase
   7636..7791    +  CDS            lacZα (fragment): LacZα fragment of β-galactosidase; lacZ fragment
   7796..8224    +  rep_origin     f1 ori (sequence partly withheld): f1 bacteriophage origin of replication; arrow indicates direction of (+) strand synthesis
   8277..8381    +  promoter       AmpR promoter: bla
   8382..9242    +  CDS            AmpR: β-lactamase; bla; confers resistance to ampicillin, carbenicillin, and related antibiotics
   9413..10001   +  rep_origin     ori: high-copy-number ColE1/pMB1/pBR322/pUC origin of replication
  10184..10276   +  CDS            lacI (fragment): lac repressor; lacI; The lac repressor binds to the lac operator to inhibit transcription in E. coli. This inhibition can be relieved by adding lactose or isopropyl-β-D-thiogalactopyranoside (IPTG).
  10289..10310   +  protein_bind   CAP binding site: CAP binding activates transcription in the presence of cAMP. E. coli catabolite activator protein
  10325..10355   +  promoter       lac promoter: promoter for the E. coli lac operon
  10363..10379   +  protein_bind   lac operator: The lac repressor binds to the lac operator to inhibit transcription in E. coli. This inhibition can be relieved by adding lactose or isopropyl-β-D-thiogalactopyranoside (IPTG). lac repressor encoded by lacI
  10424..10442   +  promoter       T3 promoter: promoter for bacteriophage T3 RNA polymerase
