[The description below was written by a language model from this plasmid's Addgene catalogue record and pLannotate feature annotations shown in this document.]
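Description:
TFORF1379 is a lentiviral mammalian expression plasmid built on the pLX_TRC317 backbone and carrying the human zinc-finger gene ZNF782 as a synthesized open reading frame. It belongs to a barcoded transcription factor ORF collection in which each clone carries a unique 24-bp barcode, so that the factor a cell has received can be identified by sequencing in pooled overexpression screens such as directed-differentiation screens. The sequenced record is 10,465 nt, consistent with the stated backbone and insert sizes. In bacteria the plasmid is maintained through a high-copy ColE1/pUC-type origin and selected with ampicillin via β-lactamase. An f1 origin and residual lac/lacZα, T7 and T3 elements from the cloning backbone are also present. The depositor notes a risk of recombination, as is common for LTR-containing plasmids.

The viral portion has a third-generation layout. An RSV promoter drives a truncated HIV-1 5' LTR, followed by the Ψ packaging signal with a gag fragment, the RRE for Rev-dependent export, a cPPT/CTS, and a self-inactivating ΔU3 3' LTR followed by an SV40 polyadenylation signal. Within the transfer cassette, an SV40 early promoter/origin region precedes the puromycin N-acetyltransferase gene, allowing selection of transduced cells. Downstream, the EF-1α promoter drives constitutive expression of ZNF782, and a WPRE after the ORF enhances transcript stability and expression. The automated annotation labels only about the first 1 kb after the promoter as ZNF782, although the catalogued insert is about 2.2 kb. The rest of that interval is unannotated, and the barcode itself is not marked in the feature table. A short U6 promoter fragment lies just upstream of the WPRE, and its role is not stated.
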