Addgene plasmid #143494: TFORF1379
Purpose: Lentiviral vector for overexpressing transcription factor ORFs with unique 24-bp barcodes. Barcodes facilitate identification of transcription factors in pooled screens.
Depositing lab: Feng Zhang. Depositing organization: Broad Institute. Publication: A transcription factor atlas of directed differentiation. Joung J, Ma S, Tay T, Geiger-Schuller KR, Kirchgatterer PC, Verdine VK, Guo B, Arias-Garcia MA, Allen WE, Singh A, Kuksenko O, Abudayyeh OO, Gootenberg JS, Fu Z, Macrae RK, Buenrostro JD, Regev A, Zhang F. Cell. 2023 Jan 5;186(1):209-229.e26. doi: 10.1016/j.cell.2022.11.026. PubMed 36608654.
Backbone
  Vector backbone: pLX_TRC317
  Backbone manufacturer: Broad Institute Genetic Perturbation Platform
  Backbone size w/o insert (bp): 8264
  Vector type: Mammalian Expression, Lentiviral
  Selectable markers: Puromycin
Growth in bacteria
  Bacterial resistance: Ampicillin, 100 μg/mL
  Growth temperature: 37°C
  Growth strain: NEB Stable
  Copy number: High Copy
Gene/Insert
  Gene/Insert name: ZNF782
  Species: H. sapiens (human)
  Insert size (bp): 2201
  Entrez Gene: ZNF782
  Promoter: EF1a
  Cloning method: Unknown
  Sequencing primers: 5′ GGGTGGAGACTGAAGTTAGGCCAG; 3′ CACATAGCGTAAAAGGAGCAACATAG
Terms and licenses: Academic/Nonprofit Terms; Industry Terms: Not Available to Industry
Depositor comments: XM_011518315,XM_005251742,XM_011518318,NM_001001662,ENST00000481138,ENST00000535338 . The transcription factor ORF portion of this plasmid was synthesized by Genewiz. Please test multiple small colonies in case of plasmid recombination. To make this collection available in a timely manner, a portion of this collection was not fully sequenced by Addgene. If an Addgene verified full plasmid sequence is not available, please contact us prior to placing an order to request the full sequence.
How to cite: TFORF1379 was a gift from Feng Zhang (Addgene plasmid # 143494 ; http://n2t.net/addgene:143494 ; RRID:Addgene_143494)
