>Addgene plasmid #143494 | TFORF1379 | depositor partial sequence | sequence record 282612 | Insert
ACCGCCACCATGAACACATTTCAGGCATCAGTGTCATTCCAGGACGTGACTGTGGAATTCAGCCAGGAGG
AGTGGCAGCACATGGGCCCTGTTGAGAGGACCCTGTACAGAGATGTGATGCTGGAGAACTACAGCCACCT
CGTCTCAGTGGGCTACTGCTTTACAAAACCAGAACTGATCTTCACATTGGAACAAGGAGAAGATCCATGG
TTATTAGAGAAAGAGAAAGGATTTCTAAGCAGGAACTCCCCAGAAGACTCCCAACCTGATGAAATCTCAG
AGAAGAGCCCAGAAAATCAAGGCAAACATTTGTTGCAAGTTTTATTCACCAATAAATTATTGACTACAGA
GCAAGAAATTTCAGGAAAACCACATAATCGAGACATAAACATTTTTCGTGCAAGAATGATGCCTTGTAAA
TGTGACATTGCGGGGTCTGCTTGCCAGGGGCTCAGCCTGATGGCCCCACACTGTCAGTATTCAAAAGAAA
AGGCTCATGAGCGTAATGTTTGTGACAAATGGCTCATCAGTATTAAGGATGGCAGAACTAACACTCAAGA
GAAATCTTTCGCTTATAGTAAAATTGTGAAAACCCTCCATCATAAGGAGGAAGTTATTCAACATCAGACA
ATTCAGACTCTGGGGCAAGATTTTGAATATAATGAAAGTAGAAAAGCTTTTCTTGAAAAGGCTGCCCTTG
TTACATCTAACAGTACCCACCCAAAAGGAAAATCTTACAATTTCAATAAATTTGGGGAAAACAAATATGA
TAAATCAACCTTTATTATTCCTCAGAACATGAATCCAGAGAAGAGTCACTATGAGTTTAATGATACTGGA
AATTGTTTCTGTAGAATCACTCACAAAACTCTCACAGGAGGGAAATCCTTCAGCCAAAAGTCACACATTA
GAGAACATCATAGAGTTCATATAGGGGTGAAACCCTTTGAATATGGAAAAAGTTTCAACCGTAATTCAAC
CCTCCCAGTGCATCAGAGAACTCATGCAACAGATAAATACTCTGATTATCACCCATGTACAGAGACATTC
AGCTACCAGTCAACTTTCAGTGTACATCAGAAGGTTCACATAAGGGCAAAACCCTATGAGTATAATGAAT
GTGGGAAATCCTGCTCTATGAATTCACACTTGATTTGGCCTCAGAAAAGTCACACAGGGGAGAAACCCTA
TGAATGTCCTGAGTGCGGGAAAGCCTTCAGTGAGAAGTCACGCCTAAGAAAACATCAGAGAACTCACACG
GGAGAGAAACCATACAAATGTGATGGATGTGATAAAGCTTTCAGTGCAAAGTCAGGCCTAAGAATACACC
AGAGAACCCACACAGGGGAGAAACCATTCGAATGTCATGAATGTGGGAAATCTTTTAACTATAAGTCAAT
CCTCATAGTGCATCAGAGAACTCACACAGGGGAGAAACCTTTTGAATGTAATGAATGCGGGAAATCTTTC
AGCCATATGTCAGGCCTAAGGAATCACCGAAGAACTCACACAGGGGAAAGACCATATAAATGTGATGAAT
GTGGGAAAGCTTTCAAACTGAAGTCAGGCCTGAGGAAACATCATAGAACACACACAGGGGAGAAGCCCTA
CAAATGTAATCAGTGTGGAAAAGCTTTCGGTCAGAAATCACAACTCAGAGGACATCATAGAATTCACACA
GGGGAAAAACCCTATAAATGTAATCATTGTGGGGAAGCTTTCAGTCAGAAATCAAACCTCAGAGTACATC
ACAGAACTCATACTGGGGAGAAACCCTATCAATGTGAGGAGTGTGGAAAAACATTCAGGCAGAAATCAAA
TCTCAGAGGGCATCAGAGAACTCACACTGGGGAGAAGCCCTATGAATGTAATGAATGTGGAAAAGCTTTC
AGTGAGAAGTCAGTCCTAAGAAAACATCAGCGAACTCACACCGGGGAGAAACCATATAATTGTAATCAGT
GTGGGGAAGCTTTCAGTCAGAAATCCAATCTCAGAGTACATCAGAGAACTCACACAGGGGAGAAACCCTA
TAAATGTGATAAATGTGGGAGAACTTTCAGTCAAAAATCAAGCCTTAGAGAACATCAGAAAGCCCACCCA
GGGGATTAGTAATGAACTAGTCCGTAACTTGAAAGTATTTCGATTTCTTGGCTTTATATATCTTGTGGAA
AGGACGAGATACGCTCCGTTGCTCGCTTATC
