>Addgene plasmid #143494 | TFORF1379 | depositor partial sequence | sequence record 282613 | Barcode
GATACGCTCCGTTGCTCGCTTATC
